>Addgene plasmid #92305 | pY129 (pcDNA3.1-U6-huMb3Cpf1) | addgene full sequence | sequence record 181650 | Addgene NGS Result
GCCTATTGGTTAAAAAATGAGCTGATTTAACAAAAATTTAACGCGAATTAATTCTGTGGAATGTGTGTCA
GTTAGGGTGTGGAAAGTCCCCAGGCTCCCCAGCAGGCAGAAGTATGCAAAGCATGCATCTCAATTAGTCA
GCAACCAGGTGTGGAAAGTCCCCAGGCTCCCCAGCAGGCAGAAGTATGCAAAGCATGCATCTCAATTAGT
CAGCAACCATAGTCCCGCCCCTAACTCCGCCCATCCCGCCCCTAACTCCGCCCAGTTCCGCCCATTCTCC
GCCCCATGGCTGACTAATTTTTTTTATTTATGCAGAGGCCGAGGCCGCCTCTGCCTCTGAGCTATTCCAG
AAGTAGTGAGGAGGCTTTTTTGGAGGCCTAGGCTTTTGCAAAAAGCTCCCGGGAGCTTGTATATCCATTT
TCGGATCTGATCAAGAGACAGGATGAGGATCGTTTCGCATGATTGAACAAGATGGATTGCACGCAGGTTC
TCCGGCCGCTTGGGTGGAGAGGCTATTCGGCTATGACTGGGCACAACAGACAATCGGCTGCTCTGATGCC
GCCGTGTTCCGGCTGTCAGCGCAGGGGCGCCCGGTTCTTTTTGTCAAGACCGACCTGTCCGGTGCCCTGA
ATGAACTGCAGGACGAGGCAGCGCGGCTATCGTGGCTGGCCACGACGGGCGTTCCTTGCGCAGCTGTGCT
CGACGTTGTCACTGAAGCGGGAAGGGACTGGCTGCTATTGGGCGAAGTGCCGGGGCAGGATCTCCTGTCA
TCTCACCTTGCTCCTGCCGAGAAAGTATCCATCATGGCTGATGCAATGCGGCGGCTGCATACGCTTGATC
CGGCTACCTGCCCATTCGACCACCAAGCGAAACATCGCATCGAGCGAGCACGTACTCGGATGGAAGCCGG
TCTTGTCGATCAGGATGATCTGGACGAAGAGCATCAGGGGCTCGCGCCAGCCGAACTGTTCGCCAGGCTC
AAGGCGCGCATGCCCGACGGCGAGGATCTCGTCGTGACCCATGGCGATGCCTGCTTGCCGAATATCATGG
TGGAAAATGGCCGCTTTTCTGGATTCATCGACTGTGGCCGGCTGGGTGTGGCGGACCGCTATCAGGACAT
AGCGTTGGCTACCCGTGATATTGCTGAAGAGCTTGGCGGCGAATGGGCTGACCGCTTCCTCGTGCTTTAC
GGTATCGCCGCTCCCGATTCGCAGCGCATCGCCTTCTATCGCCTTCTTGACGAGTTCTTCTGAGCGGGAC
TCTGGGGTTCGAAATGACCGACCAAGCGACGCCCAACCTGCCATCACGAGATTTCGATTCCACCGCCGCC
TTCTATGAAAGGTTGGGCTTCGGAATCGTTTTCCGGGACGCCGGCTGGATGATCCTCCAGCGCGGGGATC
TCATGCTGGAGTTCTTCGCCCACCCCAACTTGTTTATTGCAGCTTATAATGGTTACAAATAAAGCAATAG
CATCACAAATTTCACAAATAAAGCATTTTTTTCACTGCATTCTAGTTGTGGTTTGTCCAAACTCATCAAT
GTATCTTATCATGTCTGTATACCGTCGACCTCTAGCTAGAGCTTGGCGTAATCATGGTCATAGCTGTTTC
CTGTGTGAAATTGTTATCCGCTCACAATTCCACACAACATACGAGCCGGAAGCATAAAGTGTAAAGCCTG
GGGTGCCTAATGAGTGAGCTAACTCACATTAATTGCGTTGCGCTCACTGCCCGCTTTCCAGTCGGGAAAC
CTGTCGTGCCAGCTGCATTAATGAATCGGCCAACGCGCGGGGAGAGGCGGTTTGCGTATTGGGCGCTCTT
CCGCTTCCTCGCTCACTGACTCGCTGCGCTCGGTCGTTCGGCTGCGGCGAGCGGTATCAGCTCACTCAAA
GGCGGTAATACGGTTATCCACAGAATCAGGGGATAACGCAGGAAAGAACATGTGAGCAAAAGGCCAGCAA
AAGGCCAGGAACCGTAAAAAGGCCGCGTTGCTGGCGTTTTTCCATAGGCTCCGCCCCCCTGACGAGCATC
ACAAAAATCGACGCTCAAGTCAGAGGTGGCGAAACCCGACAGGACTATAAAGATACCAGGCGTTTCCCCC
TGGAAGCTCCCTCGTGCGCTCTCCTGTTCCGACCCTGCCGCTTACCGGATACCTGTCCGCCTTTCTCCCT
TCGGGAAGCGTGGCGCTTTCTCATAGCTCACGCTGTAGGTATCTCAGTTCGGTGTAGGTCGTTCGCTCCA
AGCTGGGCTGTGTGCACGAACCCCCCGTTCAGCCCGACCGCTGCGCCTTATCCGGTAACTATCGTCTTGA
GTCCAACCCGGTAAGACACGACTTATCGCCACTGGCAGCAGCCACTGGTAACAGGATTAGCAGAGCGAGG
TATGTAGGCGGTGCTACAGAGTTCTTGAAGTGGTGGCCTAACTACGGCTACACTAGAAGAACAGTATTTG
GTATCTGCGCTCTGCTGAAGCCAGTTACCTTCGGAAAAAGAGTTGGTAGCTCTTGATCCGGCAAACAAAC
CACCGCTGGTAGCGGTGGTTTTTTTGTTTGCAAGCAGCAGATTACGCGCAGAAAAAAAGGATCTCAAGAA
GATCCTTTGATCTTTTCTACGGGGTCTGACGCTCAGTGGAACGAAAACTCACGTTAAGGGATTTTGGTCA
TGAGATTATCAAAAAGGATCTTCACCTAGATCCTTTTAAATTAAAAATGAAGTTTTAAATCAATCTAAAG
TATATATGAGTAAACTTGGTCTGACAGTTACCAATGCTTAATCAGTGAGGCACCTATCTCAGCGATCTGT
CTATTTCGTTCATCCATAGTTGCCTGACTCCCCGTCGTGTAGATAACTACGATACGGGAGGGCTTACCAT
CTGGCCCCAGTGCTGCAATGATACCGCGAGACCCACGCTCACCGGCTCCAGATTTATCAGCAATAAACCA
GCCAGCCGGAAGGGCCGAGCGCAGAAGTGGTCCTGCAACTTTATCCGCCTCCATCCAGTCTATTAATTGT
TGCCGGGAAGCTAGAGTAAGTAGTTCGCCAGTTAATAGTTTGCGCAACGTTGTTGCCATTGCTACAGGCA
TCGTGGTGTCACGCTCGTCGTTTGGTATGGCTTCATTCAGCTCCGGTTCCCAACGATCAAGGCGAGTTAC
ATGATCCCCCATGTTGTGCAAAAAAGCGGTTAGCTCCTTCGGTCCTCCGATCGTTGTCAGAAGTAAGTTG
GCCGCAGTGTTATCACTCATGGTTATGGCAGCACTGCATAATTCTCTTACTGTCATGCCATCCGTAAGAT
GCTTTTCTGTGACTGGTGAGTACTCAACCAAGTCATTCTGAGAATAGTGTATGCGGCGACCGAGTTGCTC
TTGCCCGGCGTCAATACGGGATAATACCGCGCCACATAGCAGAACTTTAAAAGTGCTCATCATTGGAAAA
CGTTCTTCGGGGCGAAAACTCTCAAGGATCTTACCGCTGTTGAGATCCAGTTCGATGTAACCCACTCGTG
CACCCAACTGATCTTCAGCATCTTTTACTTTCACCAGCGTTTCTGGGTGAGCAAAAACAGGAAGGCAAAA
TGCCGCAAAAAAGGGAATAAGGGCGACACGGAAATGTTGAATACTCATACTCTTCCTTTTTCAATATTAT
TGAAGCATTTATCAGGGTTATTGTCTCATGAGCGGATACATATTTGAATGTATTTAGAAAAATAAACAAA
TAGGGGTTCCGCGCACATTTCCCCGAAAAGTGCCACCTGACGTCGACGGATCGGGAGATCTCCCGATCCC
CTATGGTGCACTCTCAGTACAATCTGCTCTGATGCCGCATAGTTAAGCCAGTATCTGCTCCCTGCTTGTG
TGTTGGAGGTCGCTGAGTAGTGCGCGAGCAAAATTTAAGCTACAACAAGGCAAGGCTTGACCGACAATTG
GAGGGCCTATTTCCCATGATTCCTTCATATTTGCATATACGATACAAGGCTGTTAGAGAGATAATTGGAA
TTAATTTGACTGTAAACACAAAGATATTAGTACAAAATACGTGACGTAGAAAGTAATAATTTCTTGGGTA
GTTTGCAGTTTTAAAATTATGTTTTAAAATGGACTATCATATGCTTACCGTAACTTGAAAGTATTTCGAT
TTCTTGGCTTTATATATCTTGTGGAAAGGACGAAACACCGAATTTCTACTGTTTGTAGATGGAGACGATA
TATCGTCTCTTTTTTTTCGCGATGTACGGGCCAGATATACGCGTTGACATTGATTATTGACTAGTTATTA
ATAGTAATCAATTACGGGGTCATTAGTTCATAGCCCATATATGGAGTTCCGCGTTACATAACTTACGGTA
AATGGCCCGCCTGGCTGACCGCCCAACGACCCCCGCCCATTGACGTCAATAATGACGTATGTTCCCATAG
TAACGCCAATAGGGACTTTCCATTGACGTCAATGGGTGGAGTATTTACGGTAAACTGCCCACTTGGCAGT
ACATCAAGTGTATCATATGCCAAGTACGCCCCCTATTGACGTCAATGACGGTAAATGGCCCGCCTGGCAT
TATGCCCAGTACATGACCTTATGGGACTTTCCTACTTGGCAGTACATCTACGTATTAGTCATCGCTATTA
CCATGGTGATGCGGTTTTGGCAGTACATCAATGGGCGTGGATAGCGGTTTGACTCACGGGGATTTCCAAG
TCTCCACCCCATTGACGTCAATGGGAGTTTGTTTTGGCACCAAAATCAACGGGACTTTCCAAAATGTCGT
AACAACTCCGCCCCATTGACGCAAATGGGCGGTAGGCGTGTACGGTGGGAGGTCTATATAAGCAGAGCTC
TCTGGCTAACTAGAGAACCCACTGCTTACTGGCTTATCGAAATTAATACGACTCACTATAGGGAGACCCA
AGCTGGCTAGCGTTTAAACTTAAGCTTACCGGTGCCACCATGGCCCCAAAGAAGAAGCGGAAGGTCGGTA
TCCACGGAGTCCCAGCAGCCCTGTTCCAGGACTTCACCCACCTGTACCCCCTGAGCAAGACCGTCAGATT
CGAGCTGAAGCCCATCGGCAAGACCCTGGAACACATCCACGCCAAGAACTTTCTGAACCAGGACGAGACA
ATGGCCGACATGTACCAGAAAGTGAAGGCCATCCTGGACGACTACCACCGGGACTTTATCGCCGACATGA
TGGGCGAAGTGAAGCTGACCAAGCTGGCCGAGTTCTACGACGTGTACCTGAAGTTCCGGAAGAACCCCAA
GGACGACGGCCTGCAGAAGCAGCTGAAAGACCTGCAGGCTGTGCTGCGGAAAGAAATCGTGAAGCCTATC
GGAAACGGCGGCAAGTACAAGGCCGGCTACGACAGACTGTTCGGCGCCAAGCTGTTCAAGGACGGCAAAG
AGCTGGGCGACCTGGCCAAGTTCGTGATCGCCCAGGAAGGCGAGAGCAGCCCTAAGCTGGCCCACCTGGC
CCATTTCGAGAAGTTCAGCACCTACTTCACCGGCTTCCACGACAACCGCAAGAACATGTACAGCGACGAG
GACAAGCACACCGCCATTGCCTACCGGCTGATCCACGAGAACCTGCCCCGGTTCATCGACAACCTGCAGA
TCCTGGCCACCATCAAGCAGAAGCACAGCGCCCTGTACGACCAGATCATCAACGAGCTGACCGCCAGCGG
CCTGGATGTGTCTCTGGCCTCTCACCTGGATGGCTACCACAAGCTGCTGACACAGGAAGGCATCACCGCC
TACAACACCCTGCTGGGCGGAATCTCTGGCGAGGCCGGCAGCAGAAAGATCCAGGGCATCAATGAACTGA
TCAACAGCCACCACAACCAGCACTGCCACAAGAGCGAGCGGATTGCCAAGCTGCGGCCCCTGCACAAGCA
GATTCTGAGCGACGGAATGGGCGTGTCCTTCCTGCCCAGCAAGTTCGCCGACGACAGCGAAGTGTGCCAG
GCCGTGAATGAGTTCTACCGGCACTACGCCGACGTGTTCGCCAAGGTGCAGAGCCTGTTCGACGGCTTCG
ACGACTATCAGAAAGACGGCATCTACGTGGAGTACAAGAACCTGAACGAGCTGTCCAAGCAGGCCTTCGG
CGACTTCGCTCTGCTGGGAAGAGTGCTGGACGGCTACTATGTGGACGTCGTGAACCCCGAGTTCAACGAG
AGATTTGCCAAGGCCAAGACCGACAACGCCAAAGCCAAGCTGACAAAAGAGAAGGACAAGTTCATCAAGG
GCGTGCACTCCCTGGCTTCTCTGGAACAGGCCATCGAGCACTACACCGCCAGACACGACGACGAGTCTGT
GCAGGCCGGAAAGCTGGGCCAGTACTTCAAGCACGGACTGGCCGGCGTGGACAACCCCATCCAGAAGATC
CACAACAACCACTCTACAATCAAGGGCTTCCTGGAAAGAGAGCGGCCTGCCGGCGAAAGAGCCCTGCCCA
AGATCAAGAGCGACAAGAGCCCCGAGATCAGACAGCTGAAAGAGCTGCTGGACAACGCCCTGAACGTGGC
CCACTTCGCCAAACTGCTGACCACCAAGACCACACTGCACAATCAGGATGGCAACTTCTACGGCGAGTTC
GGAGCCCTGTATGATGAGCTGGCCAAGATCGCCACCCTGTACAACAAAGTGCGGGACTACCTGAGCCAGA
AGCCCTTCAGCACCGAGAAGTACAAGCTGAATTTCGGCAACCCTACCCTGCTGAACGGCTGGGACCTGAA
CAAAGAGAAAGATAACTTCGGCGTGATCCTGCAGAAGGACGGCTGCTACTACCTGGCCCTGCTGGATAAG
GCCCACAAGAAGGTGTTCGATAACGCCCCCAACACCGGCAAGTCTGTGTATCAGAAGATGATCTATAAGC
TGCTGCCTGGCCCCAACAAGATGCTGCCCAAGGTGTTCTTCGCCAAGAGCAACCTGGACTACTACAACCC
CAGCGCCGAACTGCTGGACAAATACGCCCAGGGCACACACAAGAAAGGCGACAACTTCAACCTGAAGGAC
TGCCACGCCCTGATCGATTTCTTCAAGGCCGGAATCAACAAGCACCCCGAGTGGCAGCACTTCGGCTTCA
AGTTCAGCCCCACCAGCAGCTACCAGGACCTGAGCGACTTCTACAGAGAGGTGGAACCCCAGGGCTACCA
AGTGAAGTTCGTGGACATCAACGCCGACTACATCAATGAGCTGGTGGAACAGGGCCAGCTGTACCTGTTT
CAGATCTACAACAAGGACTTTAGCCCCAAGGCCCACGGCAAGCCCAACCTGCACACCCTGTATTTCAAGG
CCCTGTTTAGCGAGGACAACCTCGTGAATCCCATCTACAAACTGAACGGGGAGGCCGAGATCTTCTACCG
GAAGGCCTCCCTGGACATGAACGAGACAACCATCCACAGAGCCGGCGAGGTGCTGGAAAACAAGAACCCT
GACAACCCTAAGAAACGGCAGTTCGTGTACGACATCATCAAGGACAAGCGGTACACCCAGGATAAGTTCA
TGCTGCACGTGCCCATCACCATGAACTTCGGAGTGCAGGGCATGACCATCAAAGAGTTCAACAAAAAAGT
GAACCAGAGCATCCAGCAGTACGACGAAGTGAACGTGATCGGCATCGACCGGGGCGAGCGGCATCTGCTG
TATCTGACCGTGATCAACTCCAAGGGCGAGATTCTGGAACAGAGATCCCTGAACGACATCACCACCGCCT
CCGCCAACGGCACCCAGATGACCACCCCTTACCACAAGATCCTGGACAAGCGCGAGATCGAGCGGCTGAA
CGCCAGAGTGGGATGGGGAGAGATCGAGACAATCAAAGAACTGAAGTCCGGCTACCTGTCCCACGTGGTG
CATCAGATCTCCCAGCTGATGCTGAAGTACAACGCCATCGTGGTGCTGGAAGATCTGAATTTTGGCTTCA
AGAGGGGCCGGTTCAAGGTGGAAAAGCAGATCTACCAGAACTTCGAGAATGCCCTGATCAAGAAACTGAA
CCACCTGGTGCTGAAAGACAAGGCCGACGACGAGATCGGCAGCTACAAGAACGCCCTGCAGCTGACTAAC
AACTTCACCGATCTGAAGAGTATCGGCAAGCAGACCGGCTTTCTGTTCTACGTGCCCGCCTGGAATACCA
GCAAGATCGACCCCGAGACAGGCTTCGTGGACCTGCTGAAGCCTAGATACGAGAATATCGCCCAGAGCCA
GGCCTTCTTCGGCAAGTTCGACAAGATCTGCTACAACGCCGATAGGGGCTACTTCGAGTTCCACATCGAC
TACGCCAAGTTCAATGACAAGGCCAAAAACAGCCGGCAGATCTGGAAAATCTGCAGCCACGGCGATAAGC
GCTACGTGTACGATAAGACCGCCAACCAGAACAAGGGCGCCACCATCGGAGTGAATGTGAACGATGAGCT
GAAGTCCCTGTTCACCCGCTACCACATCAACGATAAGCAGCCCAATCTCGTGATGGACATCTGCCAGAAC
AACGACAAAGAGTTTCACAAGAGCCTGATGTATCTGCTGAAAACACTGCTGGCTCTGCGGTACAGCAACG
CCAGCTCCGACGAGGATTTCATCCTGAGCCCCGTGGCCAACGACGAGGGCGTGTTCTTCAATAGCGCCCT
GGCCGACGATACCCAGCCCCAGAATGCCGATGCCAACGGCGCCTACCACATTGCCCTGAAGGGACTGTGG
CTGCTGAACGAACTGAAGAACAGCGACGATCTGAACAAAGTGAAGCTGGCCATCGACAACCAGACCTGGC
TGAATTTCGCCCAGAACAGAAAGAGGCCGGCGGCCACGAAGAAGGCCGGCCAGGCCAAGAAGAAGAAGGG
ATCCTACCCATACGATGTTCCAGATTACGCTTATCCCTACGACGTGCCTGATTATGCATACCCATATGAT
GTCCCCGACTATGCCTAAGAATTCTGCAGATATCCAGCACAGTGGCGGCCGCTCGAGTCTAGAGGGCCCG
TTTAAACCCGCTGATCAGCCTCGACTGTGCCTTCTAGTTGCCAGCCATCTGTTGTTTGCCCCTCCCCCGT
GCCTTCCTTGACCCTGGAAGGTGCCACTCCCACTGTCCTTTCCTAATAAAATGAGGAAATTGCATCGCAT
TGTCTGAGTAGGTGTCATTCTATTCTGGGGGGTGGGGTGGGGCAGGACAGCAAGGGGGAGGATTGGGAAG
ACAATAGCAGGCATGCTGGGGATGCGGTGGGCTCTATGGCTTCTGAGGCGGAAAGAACCAGCTGGGGCTC
TAGGGGGTATCCCC
[124 nt withheld, positions 9255-9378]
C
[91 nt withheld, positions 9380-9470]
A
[49 nt withheld, positions 9472-9520]
CCTTTGACGTTGGAGTCCACGTTCTTT
[37 nt withheld, positions 9548-9584]
ACCCTATCTCGGTCTATTCTTTTGATTTATAAGGGATTTTGCCGATTTCG
Features (pLannotate 1.2.2; 21 found; start..end, strand, type, name):
     63..392     +  promoter       SV40 promoter: SV40 enhancer and early promoter
    459..1250    +  CDS            neo: KKA2_KLEPN - Also known as kan, nptII. Experimental evidence at protein level: Swiss-Prot protein existence level 1. Resistance to kanamycin, neomycin, paromomycin, ribostamycin, butirosin and gentamicin B. From Klebsiella pneumoniae.
   1274..1432    +  CDS            ble (fragment): BLE_KLEPN - Experimental evidence at protein level: Swiss-Prot protein existence level 1. Binding protein with a strong affinity to the bleomycin family of antibiotics. Binds to CL990; an antimitotic-antibiotic compound. From Klebsiella pneumoniae.
   1427..1548    +  polyA_signal   SV40 poly(A) signal: SV40 polyadenylation signal
   1621..1637    -  protein_bind   lac operator: The lac repressor binds to the lac operator to inhibit transcription in E. coli. This inhibition can be relieved by adding lactose or isopropyl-β-D-thiogalactopyranoside (IPTG). lac repressor encoded by lacI
   1645..1675    -  promoter       lac promoter: promoter for the E. coli lac operon
   1690..1711    -  protein_bind   CAP binding site: CAP binding activates transcription in the presence of cAMP. E. coli catabolite activator protein
   1724..1816    -  CDS            lacI (fragment): lac repressor; lacI; The lac repressor binds to the lac operator to inhibit transcription in E. coli. This inhibition can be relieved by adding lactose or isopropyl-β-D-thiogalactopyranoside (IPTG).
   1999..2587    -  rep_origin     ori: high-copy-number ColE1/pMB1/pBR322/pUC origin of replication
   2758..3618    -  CDS            AmpR: β-lactamase; bla; confers resistance to ampicillin, carbenicillin, and related antibiotics
   3619..3723    -  promoter       AmpR promoter: bla
   3782..3834    -  misc_feature   bom (fragment): basis of mobility region from pBR322
   3921..4161    +  promoter       U6 promoter: RNA polymerase III promoter for human U6 snRNA
   4246..4625    +  enhancer       CMV enhancer: human cytomegalovirus immediate early enhancer
   4626..4829    +  promoter       CMV promoter: human cytomegalovirus (CMV) immediate early promoter
   4825..4858    +  LTR            5' LTR (truncated) (fragment): truncated 5' long terminal repeat (LTR) from HIV-1
   4874..4892    +  promoter       T7 promoter: promoter for bacteriophage T7 RNA polymerase
   8825..8905    +  CDS            3xHA: three tandem HA epitope tags
   8985..9209    +  polyA_signal   bGH poly(A) signal: bovine growth hormone polyadenylation signal
   9213..9234    +  promoter       SV40 promoter (fragment): SV40 enhancer and early promoter
   9255..49      +  rep_origin     f1 ori (across the origin) (sequence partly withheld): f1 bacteriophage origin of replication; arrow indicates direction of (+) strand synthesis
