[The description below was written by a language model from this plasmid's Addgene catalogue record and pLannotate feature annotations shown in this document.]
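Description:
pY129 (pcDNA3.1-U6-huMb3Cpf1) is a mammalian expression plasmid built on the pcDNA3.1 backbone that delivers both components of a Cpf1 (Cas12a) genome-editing system from a single vector: a human codon-optimized Cpf1 nuclease from Moraxella bovoculi AAX11_00205 (Mb3Cpf1) and its crRNA. It is maintained in E. coli at high copy through a ColE1/pUC-type origin and selected with ampicillin via the β-lactamase gene. An f1 origin is also present. The backbone carries an SV40 early promoter driving a neomycin/kanamycin phosphotransferase gene with an SV40 polyadenylation signal, a cassette that can allow G418 selection of transfected mammalian cells.

The nuclease open reading frame, recorded as about 3.8 kb, sits downstream of the CMV enhancer/promoter, with a T7 promoter just upstream of the coding region, and is terminated by the bovine growth hormone polyadenylation signal. According to the catalogue entry it carries an N-terminal nuclear localization signal and a C-terminal NLS-3xHA tag, which direct the bacterial protein to the nucleus and allow detection with anti-HA antibodies. The automated feature table annotates only the 3xHA portion and leaves the Cpf1 coding region itself unlabelled. Small annotated fragments (ble, lacI, bom, a truncated HIV-1 LTR) appear to be short sequence matches rather than functional elements.

Upstream of the CMV cassette, a human U6 RNA polymerase III promoter drives a direct repeat followed by a BsmBI cloning cassette, so that a user-chosen guide sequence can be inserted as annealed oligonucleotides to produce a complete crRNA. The sequenced record is 9,634 nt, consistent with the approximate 10 kb catalogue size.
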