Addgene plasmid #92305: pY129 (pcDNA3.1-U6-huMb3Cpf1)
Purpose: Expression of humanized Mb3Cpf1 and crRNA
Depositing lab: Feng Zhang. Depositing organization: Broad Institute.
Backbone
  Vector backbone: pcDNA3.1
  Backbone size w/o insert (bp): 5500
  Total vector size (bp): 10000
  Modifications to backbone: Insertion of U6::direct repeat BsmBI cloning cassette.
  Vector type: Mammalian Expression
Growth in bacteria
  Bacterial resistance: Ampicillin, 100 μg/mL
  Growth temperature: 37°C
  Growth strain: NEB Stable
  Copy number: High Copy
Gene/Insert
  Gene/Insert name: huMb3Cpf1
  Species: Moraxella bovoculi AAX11_00205
  Insert size (bp): 3783
  Tag / fusion protein: NLS (N terminal on insert); NLS-3xHA (C terminal on insert)
Resource information
  A portion of this plasmid was derived from a plasmid made by: Cloned by GenScript
Terms and licenses: Academic/Nonprofit Terms; Industry Terms: Not Available to Industry
How to cite: pY129 (pcDNA3.1-U6-huMb3Cpf1) was a gift from Feng Zhang (Addgene plasmid # 92305 ; http://n2t.net/addgene:92305 ; RRID:Addgene_92305)
